Addgene plasmid #52109: pMSCV-IRES-CFP II (pMIC II)
Purpose: (Empty Backbone) a bicistronic IRES-CFP containing retroviral vector, MCS is expanded from pMSCV-IRES-GFP
Depositing lab: Dario Vignali. Depositing organization: St. Jude Children's Research Hospital. Publication: Generation of T-cell receptor retrogenic mice. Holst J, Szymczak-Workman AL, Vignali KM, Burton AR, Workman CJ, Vignali DA. Nat Protoc. 2006;1(1):406-17. 10.1038/nprot.2006.61 PubMed 17406263.
Backbone
  Vector backbone: MSCV IRES GFP
  Modifications to backbone: expanded MCS and switched FP
  Vector type: Mammalian Expression, Retroviral
  Tag / fusion protein: IRES-ECFP (C terminal on backbone)
Growth in bacteria
  Bacterial resistance: Ampicillin, 100 μg/mL
  Growth temperature: 37°C
  Growth strain: Stbl3
  Copy number: High Copy
Gene/Insert
  Cloning method: Restriction Enzyme
  Sequencing primers: 5′ pLXSN_5_primer
Terms and licenses: Academic/Nonprofit Terms; Industry Terms: Not Available to Industry
Depositor comments: The FP can be removed with Nco1-Not1 digest. The Multicloning site reads EcoR1-BglII-SnaB1-BamH1-Mfe1-Xho1. These are unique. The Nhe1 site is not unique.
How to cite: pMSCV-IRES-CFP II (pMIC II) was a gift from Dario Vignali (Addgene plasmid # 52109 ; http://n2t.net/addgene:52109 ; RRID:Addgene_52109)
