[The description below was written by a language model from this plasmid's Addgene catalogue record and the feature table of its GenBank file.]
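Description:
pMSCV-IRES-CFP II (pMIC II) is an empty gammaretroviral expression backbone of about 6.5 kb, derived from MSCV-IRES-GFP by expanding the multiple cloning site and exchanging the fluorescent protein for enhanced CFP. It is maintained in E. coli as a high-copy plasmid through a ColE1/pUC-type origin and selected with ampicillin via the beta-lactamase gene. Remnants of a lac promoter/operator region are also annotated in the bacterial portion. A recombination-deficient strain is the recorded host, as is usual for plasmids carrying repeated LTRs.

The retroviral cassette is bounded by 5' and 3' long terminal repeats from murine embryonic stem cell virus. The 5' LTR is followed by the MESV Psi packaging signal and a truncated MMLV gag fragment lacking its start codon, which contributes to efficient packaging of the genomic RNA without producing Gag. No separate internal promoter is annotated, so transcription of the cargo is expected to be driven by the 5' LTR. Downstream of gag lies the cloning site, described by the depositor as a series of unique sites (EcoRI, BglII, SnaBI, BamHI, MfeI, XhoI). It is followed by an IRES, which is indicated by primer sites rather than annotated as its own feature, and then the mammalian codon-optimised ECFP coding sequence. A gene inserted in the cloning site is therefore transcribed on one bicistronic mRNA with ECFP, so cyan fluorescence marks transduced, expressing cells without fusing a tag to the protein of interest. The fluorescent protein can be excised with NcoI and NotI for replacement.

Because gag, pol and env are not encoded, virus must be produced in packaging cells that supply them in trans. The associated publication concerns the generation of T-cell receptor retrogenic mice, which points to use in that kind of retroviral gene transfer work.
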