LOCUS       Exported 6512 bp ds-DNA circular SYN 12-MAY-2021
DEFINITION  a bicistronic IRES-CFP containing retroviral vector, MCS is expanded
            from pMSCV-IRES-GFP.
ACCESSION   .
VERSION     .
KEYWORDS    pMSCV-IRES-CFP II (pMIC II)
SOURCE      synthetic DNA construct
  ORGANISM  synthetic DNA construct
REFERENCE   1 (bases 1 to 6512)
  AUTHORS   Holst J, Szymczak-Workman AL, Vignali KM, Burton AR, Workman CJ,
            Vignali DA
  TITLE     Generation of T-cell receptor retrogenic mice.
  JOURNAL   Nat Protoc. 2006;1(1):406-17.
  PUBMED    17406263
REFERENCE   2 (bases 1 to 6512)
  AUTHORS   .
  TITLE     Direct Submission
  JOURNAL   Exported May 12, 2021 from SnapGene Server 1.1.58
            http://www.snapgene.com
FEATURES             Location/Qualifiers
     source          1..6512
                     /organism="synthetic DNA construct"
                     /mol_type="other DNA"
     misc_feature    579..920
                     /label=MESV Psi
                     /note="packaging signal of murine embryonic stem cell
                     virus"
     CDS             987..1403
                     /label=gag (truncated)
                     /note="truncated Moloney murine leukemia virus (MMLV) gag
                     gene lacking the start codon"
     primer_bind     1333..1355
                     /label=pLXSN 5'
                     /note="Murine stem cell virus, forward primer. Also called
                     MSCV"
     primer_bind     1371..1387
                     /label=pBABE 5'
                     /note="Psi packaging signal, forward primer for pBABE
                     vectors"
     primer_bind     complement(1616..1633)
                     /label=IRES reverse
                     /note="IRES internal ribosome entry site, reverse primer.
                     Also called pCDH-rev"
     primer_bind     1843..1862
                     /label=IRES-F
                     /note="IRES internal ribosome entry site, forward primer"
     CDS             2024..2743
                     /codon_start=1
                     /product="enhanced CFP"
                     /label=ECFP
                     /note="mammalian codon-optimized"
                     /translation="MVSKGEELFTGVVPILVELDGDVNGHKFSVSGEGEGDATYGKLTL
                     KFICTTGKLPVPWPTLVTTLTWGVQCFSRYPDHMKQHDFFKSAMPEGYVQERTIFFKDD
                     GNYKTRAEVKFEGDTLVNRIELKGIDFKEDGNILGHKLEYNYISHNVYITADKQKNGIK
                     ANFKIRHNIEDGSVQLADHYQQNTPIGDGPVLLPDNHYLSTQSALSKDPNEKRDHMVLL
                     EFVTAAGITLGMDELYK"
     primer_bind     complement(2069..2090)
                     /label=EGFP-N
                     /note="EGFP, reverse primer"
     primer_bind     complement(2330..2349)
                     /label=EXFP-R
                     /note="For distinguishing EGFP variants, reverse primer"
     primer_bind     2677..2698
                     /label=EGFP-C
                     /note="EGFP, forward primer"
     LTR             2905..3419
                     /label=3' LTR
                     /note="3' long terminal repeat from murine embryonic stem
                     cell virus"
     protein_bind    3581..3597
                     /label=lac operator
                     /bound_moiety="lac repressor encoded by lacI"
                     /note="The lac repressor binds to the lac operator to
                     inhibit transcription in E. coli. This inhibition can be
                     relieved by adding lactose or
                     isopropyl-beta-D-thiogalactopyranoside (IPTG)."
     promoter        complement(3605..3635)
                     /label=lac promoter
                     /note="promoter for the E. coli lac operon"
     protein_bind    3650..3671
                     /label=CAP binding site
                     /bound_moiety="E. coli catabolite activator protein"
                     /note="CAP binding activates transcription in the presence
                     of cAMP."
     primer_bind     complement(3788..3805)
                     /label=L4440
                     /note="L4440 vector, forward primer"
     rep_origin      complement(3959..4547)
                     /direction=LEFT
                     /label=ori
                     /note="high-copy-number ColE1/pMB1/pBR322/pUC origin of
                     replication"
     primer_bind     complement(4039..4058)
                     /label=pBR322ori-F
                     /note="pBR322 origin, forward primer"
     CDS             complement(4718..5578)
                     /codon_start=1
                     /gene="bla"
                     /product="beta-lactamase"
                     /label=AmpR
                     /note="confers resistance to ampicillin, carbenicillin, and
                     related antibiotics"
                     /translation="MSIQHFRVALIPFFAAFCLPVFAHPETLVKVKDAEDQLGARVGYI
                     ELDLNSGKILESFRPEERFPMMSTFKVLLCGAVLSRIDAGQEQLGRRIHYSQNDLVEYS
                     PVTEKHLTDGMTVRELCSAAITMSDNTAANLLLTTIGGPKELTAFLHNMGDHVTRLDRW
                     EPELNEAIPNDERDTTMPVAMATTLRKLLTGELLTLASRQQLIDWMEADKVAGPLLRSA
                     LPAGWFIADKSGAGERGSRGIIAALGPDGKPSRIVVIYTTGSQATMDERNRQIAEIGAS
                     LIKHW"
     primer_bind     5341..5360
                     /label=Amp-R
                     /note="Ampicillin resistance gene, reverse primer"
     promoter        complement(5579..5683)
                     /gene="bla"
                     /label=AmpR promoter
     primer_bind     5751..5769
                     /label=pBRforEco
                     /note="pBR322 vectors, upsteam of EcoRI site, forward
                     primer"
     primer_bind     complement(5807..5829)
                     /label=pGEX 3'
                     /note="pGEX vectors, reverse primer"
     primer_bind     5929..5948
                     /label=pRS-marker
                     /note="pRS vectors, use to sequence yeast selectable
                     marker"
     primer_bind     6142..6164
                     /label=M13/pUC Forward
                     /note="In lacZ gene"
     primer_bind     6292..6311
                     /label=pBRrevBam
                     /note="pBR322 vectors, tet region, downstream of BamHI,
                     reverse primer"
     LTR             6511..515
                     /label=5' LTR
                     /note="5' long terminal repeat from murine embryonic stem
                     cell virus"
ORIGIN
        1 tgaaagaccc cacctgtagg tttggcaagc tagcttaagt aacgccattt tgcaaggcat
       61 ggaaaataca taactgagaa tagagaagtt cagatcaagg ttaggaacag agagacagca
      121 gaatatgggc caaacaggat atctgtggta agcagttcct gccccggctc agggccaaga
      181 acagatggtc cccagatgcg gtcccgccct cagcagtttc tagagaacca tcagatgttt
      241 ccagggtgcc ccaaggacct gaaatgaccc tgtgccttat ttgaactaac caatcagttc
      301 gcttctcgct tctgttcgcg cgcttctgct ccccgagctc aataaaagag cccacaaccc
      361 ctcactcggc gcgccagtcc tccgatagac tgcgtcgccc gggtacccgt attcccaata
      421 aagcctcttg ctgtttgcat ccgaatcgtg gactcgctga tccttgggag ggtctcctca
      481 gattgattga ctgcccacct cgggggtctt tcatttggag gttccaccga gatttggaga
      541 cccctgccca gggaccaccg acccccccgc cgggaggtaa gctggccagc ggtcgtttcg
      601 tgtctgtctc tgtctttgtg cgtgtttgtg ccggcatcta atgtttgcgc ctgcgtctgt
      661 actagttagc taactagctc tgtatctggc ggacccgtgg tggaactgac gagttctgaa
      721 cacccggccg caaccctggg agacgtccca gggactttgg gggccgtttt tgtggcccga
      781 cctgaggaag ggagtcgatg tggaatccga ccccgtcagg atatgtggtt ctggtaggag
      841 acgagaacct aaaacagttc ccgcctccgt ctgaattttt gctttcggtt tggaaccgaa
      901 gccgcgcgtc ttgtctgctg cagcgctgca gcatcgttct gtgttgtctc tgtctgactg
      961 tgtttctgta tttgtctgaa aattagggcc agactgttac cactccctta agtttgacct
     1021 taggtcactg gaaagatgtc gagcggatcg ctcacaacca gtcggtagat gtcaagaaga
     1081 gacgttgggt taccttctgc tctgcagaat ggccaacctt taacgtcgga tggccgcgag
     1141 acggcacctt taaccgagac ctcatcaccc aggttaagat caaggtcttt tcacctggcc
     1201 cgcatggaca cccagaccag gtcccctaca tcgtgacctg ggaagccttg gcttttgacc
     1261 cccctccctg ggtcaagccc tttgtacacc ctaagcctcc gcctcctctt cctccatccg
     1321 ccccgtctct cccccttgaa cctcctcgtt cgaccccgcc tcgatcctcc ctttatccag
     1381 ccctcactcc ttctctaggc gccggaattc agatcttacg tagctagcgg atcccaattg
     1441 ctcgagcggg atcaattccg ccccccccct aacgttactg gccgaagccg cttggaataa
     1501 ggccggtgtg cgtttgtcta tatgttattt tccaccatat tgccgtcttt tggcaatgtg
     1561 agggcccgga aacctggccc tgtcttcttg acgagcattc ctaggggtct ttcccctctc
     1621 gccaaaggaa tgcaaggtct gttgaatgtc gtgaaggaag cagttcctct ggaagcttct
     1681 tgaagacaaa caacgtctgt agcgaccctt tgcaggcagc ggaacccccc acctggcgac
     1741 aggtgcctct gcggccaaaa gccacgtgta taagatacac ctgcaaaggc ggcacaaccc
     1801 cagtgccacg ttgtgagttg gatagttgtg gaaagagtca aatggctctc ctcaagcgta
     1861 ttcaacaagg ggctgaagga tgcccagaag gtaccccatt gtatgggatc tgatctgggg
     1921 cctcggtgca catgctttac atgtgtttag tcgaggttaa aaaaacgtct aggccccccg
     1981 aaccacgggg acgtggtttt cctttgaaaa acacgataat accatggtga gcaagggcga
     2041 ggagctgttc accggggtgg tgcccatcct ggtcgagctg gacggcgacg taaacggcca
     2101 caagttcagc gtgtccggcg agggcgaggg cgatgccacc tacggcaagc tgaccctgaa
     2161 gttcatctgc accaccggca agctgcccgt gccctggccc accctcgtga ccaccctgac
     2221 ctggggcgtg cagtgcttca gccgctaccc cgaccacatg aagcagcacg acttcttcaa
     2281 gtccgccatg cccgaaggct acgtccagga gcgcaccatc ttcttcaagg acgacggcaa
     2341 ctacaagacc cgcgccgagg tgaagttcga gggcgacacc ctggtgaacc gcatcgagct
     2401 gaagggcatc gacttcaagg aggacggcaa catcctgggg cacaagctgg agtacaacta
     2461 catcagccac aacgtctata tcaccgccga caagcagaag aacggcatca aggccaactt
     2521 caagatccgc cacaacatcg aggacggcag cgtgcagctc gccgaccact accagcagaa
     2581 cacccccatc ggcgacggcc ccgtgctgct gcccgacaac cactacctga gcacccagtc
     2641 cgccctgagc aaagacccca acgagaagcg cgatcacatg gtcctgctgg agttcgtgac
     2701 cgccgccggg atcactctcg gcatggacga gctgtacaag taaagcggcc gcgactctag
     2761 agtcgacctg caggcatgca agcttcaggt agccggctaa cgttaacaac cggtacctct
     2821 agaactatag ctagcatgcg caaatttaaa gcgctgatat cgataaaata aaagatttta
     2881 tttagtctcc agaaaaaggg gggaatgaaa gaccccacct gtaggtttgg caagctagct
     2941 taagtaacgc cattttgcaa ggcatggaaa atacataact gagaatagag aagttcagat
     3001 caaggttagg aacagagaga cagcagaata tgggccaaac aggatatctg tggtaagcag
     3061 ttcctgcccc ggctcagggc caagaacaga tggtccccag atgcggtccc gccctcagca
     3121 gtttctagag aaccatcaga tgtttccagg gtgccccaag gacctgaaat gaccctgtgc
     3181 cttatttgaa ctaaccaatc agttcgcttc tcgcttctgt tcgcgcgctt ctgctccccg
     3241 agctcaataa aagagcccac aacccctcac tcggcgcgcc agtcctccga tagactgcgt
     3301 cgcccgggta cccgtgtatc caataaaccc tcttgcagtt gcatccgact tgtggtctcg
     3361 ctgttccttg ggagggtctc ctctgagtga ttgactaccc gtcagcgggg gtctttcatg
     3421 ggtaacagtt tcttgaagtt ggagaacaac attctgaggg taggagtcga atattaagta
     3481 atcctgactc aattagccac tgttttgaat ccacatactc caatactcct gaaatagttc
     3541 attatggaca gcgcagaaag agctggggag aattgtgaaa ttgttatccg ctcacaattc
     3601 cacacaacat acgagccgga agcataaagt gtaaagcctg gggtgcctaa tgagtgagct
     3661 aactcacatt aattgcgttg cgctcactgc ccgctttcca gtcgggaaac ctgtcgtgcc
     3721 agctgcatta atgaatcggc caacgcgcgg ggagaggcgg tttgcgtatt gggcgctctt
     3781 ccgcttcctc gctcactgac tcgctgcgct cggtcgttcg gctgcggcga gcggtatcag
     3841 ctcactcaaa ggcggtaata cggttatcca cagaatcagg ggataacgca ggaaagaaca
     3901 tgtgagcaaa aggccagcaa aaggccagga accgtaaaaa ggccgcgttg ctggcgtttt
     3961 tccataggct ccgcccccct gacgagcatc acaaaaatcg acgctcaagt cagaggtggc
     4021 gaaacccgac aggactataa agataccagg cgtttccccc tggaagctcc ctcgtgcgct
     4081 ctcctgttcc gaccctgccg cttaccggat acctgtccgc ctttctccct tcgggaagcg
     4141 tggcgctttc tcatagctca cgctgtaggt atctcagttc ggtgtaggtc gttcgctcca
     4201 agctgggctg tgtgcacgaa ccccccgttc agcccgaccg ctgcgcctta tccggtaact
     4261 atcgtcttga gtccaacccg gtaagacacg acttatcgcc actggcagca gccactggta
     4321 acaggattag cagagcgagg tatgtaggcg gtgctacaga gttcttgaag tggtggccta
     4381 actacggcta cactagaaga acagtatttg gtatctgcgc tctgctgaag ccagttacct
     4441 tcggaaaaag agttggtagc tcttgatccg gcaaacaaac caccgctggt agcggtggtt
     4501 tttttgtttg caagcagcag attacgcgca gaaaaaaagg atctcaagaa gatcctttga
     4561 tcttttctac ggggtctgac gctcagtgga acgaaaactc acgttaaggg attttggtca
     4621 tgagattatc aaaaaggatc ttcacctaga tccttttaaa ttaaaaatga agttttaaat
     4681 caatctaaag tatatatgag taaacttggt ctgacagtta ccaatgctta atcagtgagg
     4741 cacctatctc agcgatctgt ctatttcgtt catccatagt tgcctgactc cccgtcgtgt
     4801 agataactac gatacgggag ggcttaccat ctggccccag tgctgcaatg ataccgcgag
     4861 acccacgctc accggctcca gatttatcag caataaacca gccagccgga agggccgagc
     4921 gcagaagtgg tcctgcaact ttatccgcct ccatccagtc tattaattgt tgccgggaag
     4981 ctagagtaag tagttcgcca gttaatagtt tgcgcaacgt tgttgccatt gctacaggca
     5041 tcgtggtgtc acgctcgtcg tttggtatgg cttcattcag ctccggttcc caacgatcaa
     5101 ggcgagttac atgatccccc atgttgtgca aaaaagcggt tagctccttc ggtcctccga
     5161 tcgttgtcag aagtaagttg gccgcagtgt tatcactcat ggttatggca gcactgcata
     5221 attctcttac tgtcatgcca tccgtaagat gcttttctgt gactggtgag tactcaacca
     5281 agtcattctg agaatagtgt atgcggcgac cgagttgctc ttgcccggcg tcaatacggg
     5341 ataataccgc gccacatagc agaactttaa aagtgctcat cattggaaaa cgttcttcgg
     5401 ggcgaaaact ctcaaggatc ttaccgctgt tgagatccag ttcgatgtaa cccactcgtg
     5461 cacccaactg atcttcagca tcttttactt tcaccagcgt ttctgggtga gcaaaaacag
     5521 gaaggcaaaa tgccgcaaaa aagggaataa gggcgacacg gaaatgttga atactcatac
     5581 tcttcctttt tcaatattat tgaagcattt atcagggtta ttgtctcatg agcggataca
     5641 tatttgaatg tatttagaaa aataaacaaa taggggttcc gcgcacattt ccccgaaaag
     5701 tgccacctga cgtctaagaa accattatta tcatgacatt aacctataaa aataggcgta
     5761 tcacgaggcc ctttcgtctc gcgcgtttcg gtgatgacgg tgaaaacctc tgacacatgc
     5821 agctcccgga gacggtcaca gcttgtctgt aagcggatgc cgggagcaga caagcccgtc
     5881 agggcgcgtc agcgggtgtt ggcgggtgtc ggggctggct taactatgcg gcatcagagc
     5941 agattgtact gagagtgcac catatgcggt gtgaaatacc gcacagatgc gtaaggagaa
     6001 aataccgcat caggcgccat tcgccattca ggctgcgcaa ctgttgggaa gggcgatcgg
     6061 tgcgggcctc ttcgctatta cgccagctgg cgaaaggggg atgtgctgca aggcgattaa
     6121 gttgggtaac gccagggttt tcccagtcac gacgttgtaa aacgacggcg caaggaatgg
     6181 tgcatgcaag gagatggcgc ccaacagtcc cccggccacg gggcctgcca ccatacccac
     6241 gccgaaacaa gcgctcatga gcccgaagtg gcgagcccga tcttccccat cggtgatgtc
     6301 ggcgatatag gcgccagcaa ccgcacctgt ggcgccggtg atgccggcca cgatgcgtcc
     6361 ggcgtagagg cgattagtcc aatttgttaa agacaggata tcagtggtcc aggctctagt
     6421 tttgactcaa caatatcacc agctgaagcc tatagagtac gagccataga taaaataaaa
     6481 gattttattt agtctccaga aaaagggggg aa
//
