>Addgene plasmid #52109 | pMSCV-IRES-CFP II (pMIC II) | addgene partial sequence | sequence record 81869 | pLXSN5 5'-CCCTTGAACCTCCTCGTTCGACC-3'
TCACTCCTTCTCTAGGCGCCGGAATTCAGATCTTACGTAGCTAGCGGATCCCAATTGCTCGAGCGGGATC
AATTCCGCCCCCCCCCTAACGTTACTGGCCGAAGCCGCTTGGAATAAGGCCGGTGTGCGTTTGTCTATAT
GTTATTTTCCACCATATTGCCGTCTTTTGGCAATGTGAGGGCCCGGAAACCTGGCCCTGTCTTCTTGACG
AGCATTCCTAGGGGTCTTTCCCCTCTCGCCAAAGGAATGCAAGGTCTGTTGAATGTCGTGAAGGAAGCAG
TTCCTCTGGAAGCTTCTTGAAGACAAACAACGTCTGTAGCGACCCTTTGCAGGCAGCGGAACCCCCCACC
TGGCGACAGGTGCCTCTGCGGCCAAAAGCCACGTGTATAAGATACACCTGCAAAGGCGGCACAACCCCAG
TGCCACGTTGTGAGTTGGATAGTTGTGGAAAGAGTCAAATGGCTCTCCTCAAGCGTATTCAACAAGGGGC
TGAAGGATGCCCAGAAGGTACCCCATTGTATGGGATCTGATCTGGGGCCTCGGTGCACATGCTTTACATG
TGTTTAGTCGAGGTTAAAAAAACGTCTAGGCCCCCCGAACCACGGGGACGTGGTTTTCCTTTGAAAAACA
CGATAATACCATGGTGAGCAAGGGCGAGGAGCTGTTCACCGGGGTGGTGCCCATCCTGGTCGAGCTGGAC
GGCGACGTAAACGGCCACAAGTTCAGCGTGTCCGGCGAGGGCGAGGGCGATGCCACCTACGGCAAGCTGA
CCCTGAAGTTCATCTGCACCACCGGCAAGCTGCCCGTGCCCTGGCCCACCCTCGTGACCACCCTGACCTG
G
