>Addgene plasmid #52109 | pMSCV-IRES-CFP II (pMIC II) | addgene partial sequence | sequence record 82429 | IRES-F 5'-TGGCTCTCCTCAAGCGTATT-3'
ACCCCATTGTATGGGATCTGATCTGGGGCCTCGGTGCACATGCTTTACATGTGTTTAGTCGAGGTTAAAA
AAACGTCTAGGCCCCCCGAACCACGGGGACGTGGTTTTCCTTTGAAAAACACGATAATACCATGGTGAGC
AAGGGCGAGGAGCTGTTCACCGGGGTGGTGCCCATCCTGGTCGAGCTGGACGGCGACGTAAACGGCCACA
AGTTCAGCGTGTCCGGCGAGGGCGAGGGCGATGCCACCTACGGCAAGCTGACCCTGAAGTTCATCTGCAC
CACCGGCAAGCTGCCCGTGCCCTGGCCCACCCTCGTGACCACCCTGACCTGGGGCGTGCAGTGCTTCAGC
CGCTACCCCGACCACATGAAGCAGCACGACTTCTTCAAGTCCGCCATGCCCGAAGGCTACGTCCAGGAGC
GCACCATCTTCTTCAAGGACGACGGCAACTACAAGACCCGCGCCGAGGTGAAGTTCGAGGGCGACACCCT
GGTGAACCGCATCGAGCTGAAGGGCATCGACTTCAAGGAGGACGGCAACATCCTGGGGCACAAGCTGGAG
TACAACTACATCAGCCACAACGTCTATATCACCGCCGACAAGCAGAAGAACGGCATCAAGGCCAACTTCA
AGATCCGCCACAACATCGAGGACGGCAGCGTGCAGCTCGCCGACCACTACCAGCAGAACACCCCCATCGG
CGACGGCCCCGTGCTGCTGCCCGACAACCACTACCTGAGCACCCAGTCCGCCCTGAGCAAAGACCCCAAC
GAGAAGCGCGATCACATGGTCCTGCTGGAGTTCGTGACCGCCGCCGGGATCACTCTCGGCATGGACGAGC
TGTACAAGTAAAGCGGCCGCGACTCTAGAGTCGACCTGCAGGCATGCAAGCTTCA
